>Addgene plasmid #233368 | pAAV_hSyn_NES-Kinprola_on-mEGFP_WRPE-SV40 | addgene full sequence | sequence record 466650 | Addgene NGS Result
TGAAAGCTTATCGATAATCAACCTCTGGATTACAAAATTTGTGAAAGATTGACTGGTATTCTTAACTATG
TTGCTCCTTTTACGCTATGTGGATACGCTGCTTTAATGCCTTTGTATCATGCTATTGCTTCCCGTATGGC
TTTCATTTTCTCCTCCTTGTATAAATCCTGGTTGCTGTCTCTTTATGAGGAGTTGTGGCCCGTTGTCAGG
CAACGTGGCGTGGTGTGCACTGTGTTTGCTGACGCAACCCCCACTGGTTGGGGCATTGCCACCACCTGTC
AGCTCCTTTCCGGGACTTTCGCTTTCCCCCTCCCTATTGCCACGGCGGAACTCATCGCCGCCTGCCTTGC
CCGCTGCTGGACAGGGGCTCGGCTGTTGGGCACTGACAATTCCGTGGTGTTGTCGGGGAAATCATCGTCC
TTTCCTTGGCTGCTCGCCTGTGTTGCCACCTGGATTCTGCGCGGGACGTCCTTCTGCTACGTCCCTTCGG
CCCTCAATCCAGCGGACCTTCCTTCCCGCGGCCTGCTGCCGGCTCTGCGGCCTCTTCCGCGTCTTCGCCT
TCGCCCTCAGACGAGTCGGATCTCCCTTTGGGCCGCCTCCCCGCATCGATACCGTCGACCTCGACCCGGG
CGGCCGCTTCGAGCAGACATGATAAGATACATTGATGAGTTTGGACAAACCACAACTAGAATGCAGTGAA
AAAAATGCTTTATTTGTGAAATTTGTGATGCTATTGCTTTATTTGTAACCATTATAAGCTGCAATAAACA
AGTTAACAACAACAATTGCATTCATTTTATGTTTCAGGTTCAGGGGGAGATGTGGGAGGTTTTTTAAAGC
AAGTAAAACCTCTACAAATGTGGTAAAATCGATAAGGATCTTCCTAGAGCATGGCTACGTAGATAAGTAG
CATGGCGGGTTAATCATTAACTACAAGGAACCCCTAGTGATGGAGTTGGCCACTCCCTCTCTGCGCGCTC
GCTCGCTCACTGAGGCCGGGCGACCAAAGGTCGCCCGACGCCCGGGCTTTGCCCGGGCGGCCTCAGTGAG
CGAGCGAGCGCGCAGCTGCATTAATGAATCGGCCAACGCGCGGGGAGAGGCGGTTTGCGTATTGGGCGCT
CTTCCGCTTCCTCGCTCACTGACTCGCTGCGCTCGGTCGTTCGGCTGCGGCGAGCGGTATCAGCTCACTC
AAAGGCGGTAATACGGTTATCCACAGAATCAGGGGATAACGCAGGAAAGAACATGTGAGCAAAAGGCCAG
CAAAAGGCCAGGAACCGTAAAAAGGCCGCGTTGCTGGCGTTTTTCCATAGGCTCCGCCCCCCTGACGAGC
ATCACAAAAATCGACGCTCAAGTCAGAGGTGGCGAAACCCGACAGGACTATAAAGATACCAGGCGTTTCC
CCCTGGAAGCTCCCTCGTGCGCTCTCCTGTTCCGACCCTGCCGCTTACCGGATACCTGTCCGCCTTTCTC
CCTTCGGGAAGCGTGGCGCTTTCTCATAGCTCACGCTGTAGGTATCTCAGTTCGGTGTAGGTCGTTCGCT
CCAAGCTGGGCTGTGTGCACGAACCCCCCGTTCAGCCCGACCGCTGCGCCTTATCCGGTAACTATCGTCT
TGAGTCCAACCCGGTAAGACACGACTTATCGCCACTGGCAGCAGCCACTGGTAACAGGATTAGCAGAGCG
AGGTATGTAGGCGGTGCTACAGAGTTCTTGAAGTGGTGGCCTAACTACGGCTACACTAGAAGAACAGTAT
TTGGTATCTGCGCTCTGCTGAAGCCAGTTACCTTCGGAAAAAGAGTTGGTAGCTCTTGATCCGGCAAACA
AACCACCGCTGGTAGCGGTGGTTTTTTTGTTTGCAAGCAGCAGATTACGCGCAGAAAAAAAGGATCTCAA
GAAGATCCTTTGATCTTTTCTACGGGGTCTGACGCTCAGTGGAACGAAAACTCACGTTAAGGGATTTTGG
TCATGAGATTATCAAAAAGGATCTTCACCTAGATCCTTTTAAATTAAAAATGAAGTTTTAAATCAATCTA
AAGTATATATGAGTAAACTTGGTCTGACAGTTACCAATGCTTAATCAGTGAGGCACCTATCTCAGCGATC
TGTCTATTTCGTTCATCCATAGTTGCCTGACTCCCCGTCGTGTAGATAACTACGATACGGGAGGGCTTAC
CATCTGGCCCCAGTGCTGCAATGATACCGCGAGACCCACGCTCACCGGCTCCAGATTTATCAGCAATAAA
CCAGCCAGCCGGAAGGGCCGAGCGCAGAAGTGGTCCTGCAACTTTATCCGCCTCCATCCAGTCTATTAAT
TGTTGCCGGGAAGCTAGAGTAAGTAGTTCGCCAGTTAATAGTTTGCGCAACGTTGTTGCCATTGCTACAG
GCATCGTGGTGTCACGCTCGTCGTTTGGTATGGCTTCATTCAGCTCCGGTTCCCAACGATCAAGGCGAGT
TACATGATCCCCCATGTTGTGCAAAAAAGCGGTTAGCTCCTTCGGTCCTCCGATCGTTGTCAGAAGTAAG
TTGGCCGCAGTGTTATCACTCATGGTTATGGCAGCACTGCATAATTCTCTTACTGTCATGCCATCCGTAA
GATGCTTTTCTGTGACTGGTGAGTACTCAACCAAGTCATTCTGAGAATAGTGTATGCGGCGACCGAGTTG
CTCTTGCCCGGCGTCAATACGGGATAATACCGCGCCACATAGCAGAACTTTAAAAGTGCTCATCATTGGA
AAACGTTCTTCGGGGCGAAAACTCTCAAGGATCTTACCGCTGTTGAGATCCAGTTCGATGTAACCCACTC
GTGCACCCAACTGATCTTCAGCATCTTTTACTTTCACCAGCGTTTCTGGGTGAGCAAAAACAGGAAGGCA
AAATGCCGCAAAAAAGGGAATAAGGGCGACACGGAAATGTTGAATACTCATACTCTTCCTTTTTCAATAT
TATTGAAGCATTTATCAGGGTTATTGTCTCATGAGCGGATACATATTTGAATGTATTTAGAAAAATAAAC
AAATAGGGGTTCCGCGCACATTTCCCCGAAAAGTGCCACCTAAATTGTAAGCGTTAATATTTTGTTAAAA
TTCGCGTTAAATTTTTGTTAAATCAGCTCATTTTTTAACCAATAGGCCGAAATCGGCAAAATCCCTTATA
AATCAAAAGAATAGACCGAGATAGGGT
[37 nt withheld, positions 3178-3214]
AAAGAACGTGGACTCCAACGTCAAAGG
[49 nt withheld, positions 3242-3290]
T
[91 nt withheld, positions 3292-3382]
G
[124 nt withheld, positions 3384-3507]
CCCATTCGCCATTCAGGCTGCGCAACTGTTGGGAAGGGCGATCGGTGCGGGCCTCTTCGCTATTACGCCA
GCTGCGCGCTCGCTCGCTCACTGAGGCCGCCCGGGCAAAGCCCGGGCGTCGGGCGACCTTTGGTCGCCCG
GCCTCAGTGAGCGAGCGAGCGCGCAGAGAGGGAGTGGCCAACTCCATCACTAGGGGTTCCTTGTAGTTAA
TGATTAACCCGCCATGCTACTTATCTACGTAGCCATGCTCTAGGAAGATCTCTGCAGAGGGCCCTGCGTA
TGAGTGCAAGTGGGTTTTAGGACCAGGATGAGGCGGGGTGGGGGTGCCTACCTGACGACCGACCCCGACC
CACTGGACAAGCACCCAACCCCCATTCCCCAAATTGCGCATCCCCTATCAGAGAGGGGGAGGGGAAACAG
GATGCGGCGAGGCGCGTGCGCACTGCCAGCTTCAGCACCGCGGACAGTGCCTTCGCCCCCGCCTGGCGGC
GCGCGCCACCGCCGCCTCAGCACTGAAGGCGCGCTGACGTCACTCGCCGGTCCCCCGCAAACTCCCCTTC
CCGGCCACCTTGGTCGCGTCCGCGCCGCCGCCGGCCCAGCCGGACCGCACCACGCGAGGCGCGAGATAGG
GGGGCACGGGCGCGACCATCTGCGCTGCGGCGCCGGCGACTCAGCGCTGCCTCAGTCTGCGGTGGGCAGC
GGAGGAGTCGTGTCGTGCCTGAGAGCGCAGTCGAATTCAAGCTGCTAGCAAGGATCCACCCGCCACCATG
CTGCAGAACGAGCTTGCTCTTAAGTTGGCTGGACTTGATATTAACAAGACTGGAGGTTCTTTTGCCCGCG
AGACCTTCCAGGCCTTCCGCACCACCGACGTCGGCCGCAAGCTGATCATCGATCAGAACGTTTTTATCGA
GGGTACGCTGCCGATGGGTGTCGTCCGCCCGCTGACTGAAGTCGAGATGGACCATTACCGCGAGCCGTTC
CTGAATCCTGTTGACCGCGAGCCACTGTGGCGCTTCCCAAACGAGCTGCCAATCGCCGGTGAGCCAGCGA
ACATCGTCGCGCTGGTCGAAGAATACATGGACTGGCTGCACCAGTCCCCTGTCCCGAAGCTGCTGTTCTG
GGGCACCCCAGGCGTTCTGATCCCACCGGCCGAAGCCGCTCGCCTGGCCAAAAGCCTGCCTAACTGCAAG
GCTGTGGACATCGGCCCGGGTCTGAATCTGCTGCAAGAAGACAACCCGGACCTGATCGGCAGCGAGATCG
CGCGCTGGCTGTCTACTCTGGAGATTGGTGGCACCGGTGGCTCTGGCGGTACCGGTGGCTCTGGCGGTTC
TATCGGTACTGGCTTTCCATTCGACCCCCATTATGTGGAAGTCCTGGGCGAGCGCATGCACTACGTCGAT
GTTGGTCCGCGCGATGGCACCCCTGTGCTGTTCCTGCACGGTAACCCGACCTCCTCCTACGTGTGGCGCA
ACATCATCCCGCATGTTGCACCGACCCATCGCTGCATTGCTCCAGACCTGATCGGTATGGGCAAATCCGA
CAAACCAGACCTGGGTTATTTCTTCGACGACCACGTCCGCTTCATGGATGCCTTCATCGAAGCCCTGGGT
CTGGAAGAGGTCGTCCTGGTCATTCACGACTGGGGCTCCGCTCTGGGTTTCCACTGGGCCAAGCGCAATC
CAGAGCGCGTCAAAGGTATTGCATTTATGGAGTTCATCCGCCCTATCCCGACCTGGGACGAATGGGCTCC
GGGTTCTCTGCGTCGCGCCACCCTGGTGGACCCTCCTCCTCCGCCACCGCCACCACCGCCGCCGCCGCCA
CCACCACCTCCTCCGCCTCCTCCACCACCACCGCCACCGCCTCCACCACCTGGCGGCAGCGCCTGTGACT
ATCATTTAGGAAACATTTCAAGACTGTCAAATAAGCATTTCCAAATACTACTAGGAGAAGACGGTAACCT
TTTATTGAATGACATTTCCACTAATGGGACCTGGTTAAATGGGCAAAAAGTCGAGAAGAACAGCTATCAG
TTACTGTCTCAAGGTGATGAAATAACCGTTGGTGTAGGCGTGGAATCAGATATTTTATCTCTGGTCATTT
TCATAAACGACAAATTTAAGCAGTGCCTCGAGCAGAACAAAGTTGATCGCGGTGGCGGTATGCATAAGTT
TTCTCAAGAACAGATCGGCGAAAACATTGTGTGCAGGGTCATTTGTACCACGGGTCAAATTCCCATCCGA
GATTTGTCAGCTGATATTTCACAAGTGCTTAAGGAAAAACGATCCATAAAGAAAGTTTGGACATTTGGTA
GAAACCCAGGTTCTGCCAAGGAGACCTTCCAGGCCTTCCGCAGCGGAGGTTCTATGGTGAGCAAGGGCGA
GGAGCTGTTCACCGGGGTGGTGCCCATCCTGGTCGAGCTGGACGGCGACGTAAACGGCCACAAGTTCAGC
GTGTCCGGCGAGGGCGAGGGCGATGCCACCTACGGCAAGCTGACCCTGAAGTTCATCTGCACCACCGGCA
AGCTGCCCGTGCCCTGGCCCACCCTCGTGACCACCCTGACCTACGGCGTGCAGTGCTTCAGCCGCTACCC
CGACCACATGAAGCAGCACGACTTCTTCAAGTCCGCCATGCCCGAAGGCTACGTCCAGGAGCGCACCATC
TTCTTCAAGGACGACGGCAACTACAAGACCCGCGCCGAGGTGAAGTTCGAGGGCGACACCCTGGTGAACC
GCATCGAGCTGAAGGGCATCGACTTCAAGGAGGACGGCAACATCCTGGGGCACAAGCTGGAGTACAACTA
CAACAGCCACAACGTCTATATCATGGCCGACAAGCAGAAGAACGGCATCAAGGTGAACTTCAAGATCCGC
CACAACATCGAGGACGGCAGCGTGCAGCTCGCCGACCACTACCAGCAGAACACCCCCATCGGCGACGGCC
CCGTGCTGCTGCCCGACAACCACTACCTGAGCACCCAGTCCAAACTGAGCAAAGACCCCAACGAGAAGCG
CGATCACATGGTCCTGCTGGAGTTCGTGACCGCCGCCGGGATCACTCTCGGCATGGACGAGCTGTACAAG
Features (pLannotate 1.2.2; 18 found; start..end, strand, type, name):
     16..604     +  misc_feature   WPRE: woodchuck hepatitis virus posttranscriptional regulatory element
    605..624     +  misc_feature   MCS (fragment): pBluescript multiple cloning site
    653..774     -  polyA_signal   SV40 poly(A) signal: SV40 polyadenylation signal
    797..865     -  CDS            large T antigen (fragment): large T antigen from SV40 (simian virus 40)
    936..1069    +  repeat_region  AAV2 ITR: inverted terminal repeat of adeno-associated virus serotype 2 inverted
   1063..1119    -  CDS            lacI (fragment): lac repressor; lacI; The lac repressor binds to the lac operator to inhibit transcription in E. coli. This inhibition can be relieved by adding lactose or isopropyl-β-D-thiogalactopyranoside (IPTG).
   1302..1890    -  rep_origin     ori: high-copy-number ColE1/pMB1/pBR322/pUC origin of replication
   2061..2921    -  CDS            AmpR: β-lactamase; bla; confers resistance to ampicillin, carbenicillin, and related antibiotics
   2922..3026    -  promoter       AmpR promoter: bla
   3079..3507    -  rep_origin     f1 ori (sequence partly withheld): f1 bacteriophage origin of replication; arrow indicates direction of (+) strand synthesis
   3512..3581    -  CDS            lacZα (fragment): LacZα fragment of β-galactosidase; lacZ fragment
   3576..3708    -  repeat_region  AAV2 ITR (fragment): inverted terminal repeat of adeno-associated virus serotype 2 inverted
   3790..4237    +  promoter       hSyn promoter: human synapsin I promoter; confers neuron-specific expression (Kügler et al., 2003)
   4338..4793    +  CDS            HaloTag® (fragment): modified bacterial dehalogenase that forms covalent bonds with chloroalkane derivatives
   4839..5252    +  CDS            HaloTag® (fragment): modified bacterial dehalogenase that forms covalent bonds with chloroalkane derivatives
   5388..5657    +  CDS            RAD53 (fragment): RAD53_YEAST - Also known as MEC2, SAD1, SPK1. Experimental evidence at protein level: Swiss-Prot protein existence level 1. Controls S-phase checkpoint as well as G1 and G2 DNA damage checkpoints. Phosphorylates proteins on serine, threonine, and tyrosine. Prevents entry into anaphase and mitotic exit after DNA damage via regulation of the Polo kinase CDC5. Seems to be involved in the phosphorylation of RPH1. From Saccharomyces cerevisiae (strain ATCC 204508 / S288c) (Baker's yeast).
   5673..5825    +  CDS            RAD53 (fragment): RAD53_YEAST - Also known as MEC2, SAD1, SPK1. Experimental evidence at protein level: Swiss-Prot protein existence level 1. Controls S-phase checkpoint as well as G1 and G2 DNA damage checkpoints. Phosphorylates proteins on serine, threonine, and tyrosine. Prevents entry into anaphase and mitotic exit after DNA damage via regulation of the Polo kinase CDC5. Seems to be involved in the phosphorylation of RPH1. From Saccharomyces cerevisiae (strain ATCC 204508 / S288c) (Baker's yeast).
   5871..6587    +  CDS            mEGFP: mEGFP is a basic (constitutively fluorescent) green fluorescent protein published in 2002, derived from Aequorea victoria. It has moderate acid sensitivity.
