[The description below was written by a language model from this plasmid's Addgene catalogue record and pLannotate feature annotations shown in this document.]
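Description:
pAAV_hSyn_NES-Kinprola_on-mEGFP_WRPE-SV40 is an AAV transfer plasmid built on the pAAV-syn backbone for neuronal expression of a synthetic reporter protein after packaging into recombinant adeno-associated virus. The bacterial portion carries a high-copy ColE1/pUC-type origin, an f1 phage origin and a β-lactamase gene conferring ampicillin resistance. Short lacI, lacZα and SV40 large T matches in the feature table are backbone remnants rather than functional genes. Two AAV2 inverted terminal repeats (one annotated only as a fragment) flank the expression cassette and provide the cis signals for replication and encapsidation of the vector genome.

Between the ITRs, the human synapsin I (hSyn1) promoter confers neuron-restricted transcription of the 2.3 kb NES-Kinprola_on-mEGFP open reading frame, followed by a WPRE to enhance transcript stability and expression and an SV40 polyadenylation signal. The insert has an N-terminal nuclear export signal, which should keep the protein cytosolic, and a C-terminal monomeric EGFP that allows expression to be visualised. The annotation detects two separate HaloTag fragments and two fragments of yeast RAD53 within the Kinprola_on region. This suggests a rearranged or split HaloTag, a dehalogenase that binds chloroalkane ligands covalently, combined with a RAD53-derived module, but the record does not spell out the design.

According to the record, Kinprola_on is the constitutively active positive control for a family of protein kinase activity recorders that work through chemical labelling. It is intended as a benchmark for maximal labelling alongside the kinase-responsive recorders in AAV-transduced neurons.
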