Addgene plasmid #233368: pAAV_hSyn_NES-Kinprola_on-mEGFP_WRPE-SV40
Purpose: hSyn1 driven expression of the consitutively active kinase activity recorder positive control Kinprola_on fused to mEGFP for neuronal expression through AAV transduction
Depositing lab: Kai Johnsson. Depositing organization: Max Planck Institute for Medical Research. Publication: Molecular recording of cellular protein kinase activity with chemical labeling. Sun DE, Ng SW, Zheng Y, Xie S, Schwan N, Breuer P, Hoffmann DC, Michel J, Azorin DD, Boonekamp KE, Winkler F, Wick W, Boutros M, Li Y, Johnsson K. Nat Chem Biol. 2025 Jul 10. doi: 10.1038/s41589-025-01949-6. PubMed 40640555.
Backbone
  Vector backbone: pAAV-syn
  Backbone size w/o insert (bp): 4274
  Vector type: AAV
Growth in bacteria
  Bacterial resistance: Ampicillin, 100 μg/mL
  Growth temperature: 30°C
  Growth strain: NEB Stable
  Copy number: High Copy
Gene/Insert
  Gene/Insert name: NES-Kinprola_on-mEGFP
  Species: Synthetic
  Insert size (bp): 2313
  Promoter: hSyn1
  Tag / fusion protein: NES (N terminal on insert); mEGFP (C terminal on insert)
  Cloning method: Gibson Cloning
Terms and licenses: Academic/Nonprofit Terms; Industry Terms: Not Available to Industry
Depositor comments: Please visit https://doi.org/10.1101/2024.09.11.611894 for bioRxiv preprint.
How to cite: pAAV_hSyn_NES-Kinprola_on-mEGFP_WRPE-SV40 was a gift from Kai Johnsson (Addgene plasmid # 233368 ; http://n2t.net/addgene:233368 ; RRID:Addgene_233368)
